Addgene plasmid #84830: pCFJ1955
Purpose: Minimos transposon with Peft-3:tdTomato:tbb-2 3'UTR and cbr-unc-119 selection. tdTomato was optimized for C. elegans, contains 2x NLS (SV40/egl-13), and synthetic introns
Depositing lab: Andrew Fire. Depositing organization: Stanford University. Publication: An Abundant Class of Non-coding DNA Can Prevent Stochastic Gene Silencing in the C. elegans Germline. Frokjaer-Jensen C, Jain N, Hansen L, Davis MW, Li Y, Zhao D, Rebora K, Millet JR, Liu X, Kim SK, Dupuy D, Jorgensen EM, Fire AZ. Cell. 2016 Jul 14;166(2):343-57. doi: 10.1016/j.cell.2016.05.072. Epub 2016 Jun 30. PubMed 27374334.
Backbone
  Vector backbone: pDESTR4-R3
  Backbone manufacturer: Invitrogen
  Vector type: Bacterial Expression, Worm Expression
Growth in bacteria
  Bacterial resistance: Ampicillin, 100 μg/mL
  Growth temperature: 37°C
  Growth strain: DH5alpha
  Copy number: High Copy
Gene/Insert
  Gene/Insert name: C. elegans codon optimized tdTomato
  Species: C. elegans (nematode)
  Promoter: Peft-3
  Cloning method: Gateway Cloning
  Sequencing primers: 5′ gaacagctatgaccatgattacg; 3′ M13F
Terms and licenses: Academic/Nonprofit Terms; Industry Terms: Not Available to Industry
Depositor comments: Expression vector with C. elegans codon-optimized tdTomato under the eft-3 promoter and with the tbb-2 3'UTR. Cloned into pCFJ150 for compatibility with mosSCI. Contains cbr-unc-119 rescue fragment.
How to cite: pCFJ1955 was a gift from Andrew Fire (Addgene plasmid # 84830 ; http://n2t.net/addgene:84830 ; RRID:Addgene_84830)
