[The description below was written by a language model from this plasmid's Addgene catalogue record and pLannotate feature annotations shown in this document.]
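Description:
pCFJ1955 is a 10.6 kb C. elegans transgenesis plasmid assembled by multisite Gateway cloning in a pDESTR4-R3-derived backbone. It is propagated in E. coli as a high-copy plasmid, using a ColE1/pUC-type origin and an ampicillin resistance gene (bla with its own promoter). Small fragments of lacZα, rop, bom and an M13 gene are also annotated; these look like backbone remnants rather than functional parts.

The payload is a single expression cassette whose three parts are separated by the attB4, attB1, attB2 and attB3 scars left by the Gateway reaction. The eft-3 (elongation factor 1α) promoter provides strong, broad expression. It drives a tdTomato coding sequence that, according to the record, was codon-optimized for C. elegans and interrupted with synthetic introns. The record also states that the protein carries two nuclear localization signals, SV40 and EGL-13. Only the C-terminal EGL-13 NLS appears in the feature table. Transcription ends in the tbb-2 3'UTR/terminator, and the expected product is nuclear red-orange fluorescence.

Upstream of the cassette is a cbr-unc-119 rescue fragment, which restores normal movement to unc-119 mutant worms and so allows transgenic animals to be selected. The annotation tool matched this region to the C. elegans UNC-119 protein.

The record is not consistent about the integration method. The purpose field calls the construct a miniMos transposon, whereas the depositor comments say the cassette was cloned into pCFJ150 for compatibility with MosSCI site-specific single-copy insertion. The feature table does not annotate Mos1 ends or genomic homology arms explicitly, so it does not resolve the question. The associated publication concerns stochastic transgene silencing in the C. elegans germline, which suggests use as a fluorescent reporter transgene in that kind of study.
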