Features (pLannotate 1.2.2; 19 found; start..end, strand, type, name):
    620..636     -  CDS            M13 gene XI (fragment): pXI; XI; phage assembly
   1114..1329    -  CDS            GSLG1_CAEEL (fragment): Experimental evidence at protein level: Swiss-Prot protein existence level 1. From Caenorhabditis elegans.
   2203..2220    -  misc_feature   P element 5' end (fragment): No description available
   2331..3173    +  CDS            unc-119: UN119_CAEEL - Experimental evidence at protein level: Swiss-Prot protein existence level 1. Myristoyl-binding protein that acts as a cargo adapter: specifically binds the myristoyl moiety of a subset of N-terminally myristoylated proteins and is required for their localization. Plays a key role in ciliary membrane localization of proteins. Required for the establishment or function of the nervous system. From Caenorhabditis elegans.
   3568..3588    +  protein_bind   attB4: mutant version of attB; core recombination site for the Gateway® BP reaction BP Clonase™
   3589..4188    +  promoter       eft-3 promoter: eft-3; promoter for the C. elegans elongation factor 1α gene (Mitrovich and Anderson, 2000)
   4215..4235    +  protein_bind   attB1: mutant version of attB; core recombination site for the Gateway® BP reaction BP Clonase™
   4432..6294    +  CDS            tdTomato: tdTomato is a basic (constitutively fluorescent) orange fluorescent protein published in 2004, derived from Discosoma sp.. It is reported to be a somewhat slowly-maturing tandem dimer with low acid sensitivity.
   6294..6366    +  CDS            EGL-13 NLS (fragment): nuclear localization signal from the C. elegans EGL-13 transcription factor (Lyssenko et al., 2007)
   6371..6391    -  protein_bind   attB2: mutant version of attB; core recombination site for the Gateway® BP reaction BP Clonase™
   6397..6720    +  terminator     tbb-2 terminator: tbb-2; transcription terminator for the C. elegans tubulin beta-2 gene
   6724..6744    -  protein_bind   attB3: mutant version of attB; core recombination site for the Gateway® BP reaction BP Clonase™
   6748..6769    +  CDS            lacZα (fragment): LacZα fragment of β-galactosidase; lacZ fragment
   8263..8398    +  CDS            lacZα (fragment): LacZα fragment of β-galactosidase; lacZ fragment
   8404..8503    -  misc_feature   bom (fragment): basis of mobility region from pBR322
   8605..8640    -  CDS            rop (fragment): Rop protein, which maintains plasmids at low copy number; rop
   8735..8839    +  promoter       AmpR promoter: bla
   8840..9700    +  CDS            AmpR: β-lactamase; bla; confers resistance to ampicillin, carbenicillin, and related antibiotics
   9871..10459   +  rep_origin     ori: high-copy-number ColE1/pMB1/pBR322/pUC origin of replication
>Addgene plasmid #84830 | pCFJ1955 | depositor full sequence | sequence record 163668 | pCFJ1955 sequence 10604 bps
GGGCCCTGTCGGATTATGGGCTCTTCTTTTATCCTCTACTTTCTTTCTAGAAAATGCAAATGTTGAGTCA
GAAATTGCTGAATGGAGTACAACTGCAATGGGTTTAGCTTATGTTTCTGGAACAATTACTGGTGGAATTG
TGATTGAAAAGTAAGGTTATATTTCATTTCAATAAATGTTACCACAGTATAACAAAAACAAGTTACATTG
TTCAGAGTATGTCTGAATGTATTATTATTATTGTATTTGTGCATCAGTACTGTAGTTGTACTGAAGAAGG
GTTTAAAATAATCTCAACGTTTTTAAGACGAGTTAGTGAGAATACGGTCGCAGTTAGGATGTTTGGACAT
AGTTTTATTAGATAATCGTGAACTAACTCACTATAAAAACCCGCTAACTCATTGAATAAGATAGTTTTAA
ACGTTCAAAATTTGAAGACAAAATTGTATGAATAAGTTTACAGAGTTGGTCGACGCAAGCTTCTCCTTCT
CTTCACATTTCTCAATAATTTAGCTCTAATTGCATTCGTATTCTTCGCAAAAATACGTATTCTGATTGAC
CCGATGAAATACGGATGCCTAGTTGCATTGATCATCTACGGTTATACTTATGGGTGAGGTTTTTCAAATA
TATTTTGATTTAATCGAATAATGAAATTTCAGAACTGGAGTTGGTCCAATTTCGTGGTTTATATCCTCTG
AACTGGTACCTCAAAAACATCGTAGTATTGCTCAATCTGTGGCATATTCAATGAATACTGTAATGGTGGT
TATCAGTACATTTACAGTATTACCTCTATATTCCGTTATTGGTAGTTATGCTTTCCTTATTCTATATTCA
ATTCCTTCATTTATAAGTATGCTTATATTATTTCGCTACTTACCGGAAACCAAAGGACGAGAGATTCATG
ATATTGTGAATGAACTTAAAAAAAAATGAAAACCTTTGAAAACGTTCATACGGCCGAAATTTTACTTGAT
CGAGCCAATTGAACTTTTGTTAAGACTTACAGAAAAGTGAGAGATTTTGTTACAAAAAAGTGAGAAAAAA
GCGAAAATGAACAGGAAAAAGAAGAAAAATACACCCGAAGTATCATATAAAAATTAAAAAGATTGTTTGA
CCTGGCGGAACTTTTTTGCAAAAACTCTGAATATCCATGGCACATGCTTCGTGCAAAACAGGATCCAAAT
GAATATCAACAAGAGATTCTTGAAGACGACGAGCCACTTGCTCAGAGCATTGCTTATCTCGAATGAGACC
CTTGTTAAAATCATTTTTCAAACATTATATGACATTGTCGAAATGTCCTCCTGATTCCATGATGGTAGCA
AACTCACTTCGTCTTTGAGCCAATTTATCCAAGTCCTTGTAAAAAGTATTCGAAAATTGTTAACGGATAA
AATGTTTATTATAATATCAAAAACAATTTGTCAGTTGACCACTTTTTGATATATTTGACAGAAACCGGGA
TGAATTGGCTCAAAGTTAGGGCGCCCTTCTATTACAGGGTTTCTGATAACAAACCGGTTATTAACTCCCA
ACAAGGGATGATTTCAATTCATCATGCTCAAATTGACCCAAATTAAGTTACATGACAAATTCATCGCCCT
TTTCAACTCTTCTTGGCTCATCATCTGTTATTCTGTTCCTATTCTGTCTGCACCCTATACCCCTTTGCAT
ACTCTCTCGTCATTCCTTTCTTGGATAGTGTCTTCTTCTCCCCAGCTCTGCTACTTCTATGACTTGCGCC
CGCTGCTTTTCCGCTCGTTCCTCTCCTCTCTGACGTCTTCTTCTGCTTCTTTTCTCCTTCCTTTTTCCCT
TCTCAATCTTCCTCTTTTTCCCATTTCTGTCAATCATTCGAAGAAGAAGAAGAAGAAGACCCTCATTCAT
TTCATTTTTTTTTCTGTCGGTGTGTGCTGCTCGGTTAAGAGTGAGCTCTCTATTCCACGTCTTCTTCTTT
TTCTTCTTCGATTCGAATCAATCACTCCACCAAAACGCATTCGTTTTTGGGATTCACCCCGCGGTTCGCA
ATAGGTTTCTTTTTCAAATTATTAGCGTTATAAATAGAAAAATGGTGGAGTTTCAATAAAAATGATAATT
TACAAAGTGTATTTTGATTACATGTACTCAAAAAGGTTGAAATTTTTCATACCAGTTTTCCGGAAATCCA
TCTGATATCATTATCGTATTTTTCTTTTTAAAAATGTTTTCAAAAAAAAACAAAATATAGCTGGTTATTT
GGCACCCTCTAATTACCATTTTCCTGTCACACCACACTCTTTTCCTTCTTCCACTTCTTTCCGTTTTCAG
CCGCTTCCAACCAAACCGATATGAAAGCCGAGCAACAACGATCGATTCCACCCGGCTCGGCGACCTTCCC
GTCGCAGGTGAGACTCAGAAAACTAGAGAAACCGCTCAACTAACTCTTGATATCCGATTTCATTCTTTTC
TCTTTTCTTTTTGTTGAACTTTTCCATATTTCCAGATGCCACGGCCACCACCAAGCACCGAACAAGGAAT
CACAACGGAATCGGAGCTTGCGAAGAAAGCTCAAATCACTCCGAACGACGTTTTAGCACTTCCGGGAATC
ACTCAAGGTATCTTGCTCCCTTTGGATTTCAGTTTAAAACATAAATTTAGGATTCTTATGCTCCCCATCT
GCGAACATCTATAACATCGAGTTCACCAAGTTCCAAATCCGTGATCTGGACACTGAGCAAGTGCTTTTCG
AGATCGCCAAACCGGAGAACGATCAGGAGAATGATGAGTCGCCACAGGAGTCGGCAAGATACGTGCGTTA
TAGATTTGCTCCAAACTTTTTGAAACTCAAAACGGTCGGAGCAACTGTGGAATTCAAAGTAGGAGACATC
CCAATCCATCATTTCCGAATGATCGAACGTCACTTCTTCAAAGATCGCCTTCTGAAGTGTTTTGACTTTG
AATTCGGATTCTGTATTCCGAATTCACGAAACAACTGTGAACATATCTATGAGTTCCCTCAACTCTCTCA
ACAACTCAGTGAGTCATTATTCTAAAAAGTACAATTCAAAAGACTAATCTCTTTTTCAGTGGACGACATG
ATCAACAATCCAAACGAGACTCGTTCTGACAGCTTCTATTTCGTCGATAACAAACTCGTCATGCACAACA
AAGCCGACTACTCATATGATGCATAAATATTTAATACAAAAATGTTCTGGATAATTATTCTGTCGAATAG
AAAAAAAACTCCAAATGTGATTAAATTCCAATAATTCCTGTCTAGTTTGTTCCTTCCCCTTCCCCTTCTC
ATGTTCAATGCATTCCTAAGCTTTTCAGTTCCCCCCTTGTTTCTATATTTTTTCGCTGTCCTGTCACACT
CGCTAAAAACACTAATCACACGGAAATCTGTTTTCAATAAAAACTCCAACTTTAACTCATTTTCAATTTC
AACTGAAAGATTTTTTCATTAGAGAATGTCTAGAACTAGGCCCGGGCTACGTAATACGACTCACTTAAGG
CCTTGACTAGAGGGTACCAGAGCTCACCTAGGCAGGAACAGCTATGACCATGATTACGCCAAGCTATCAA
CTTTGTATAGAAAAGTTGGCACCTTTGGTCTTTTATTGTCAACTTCCATTGGTTCTTCCATTGTTTCTGT
TAAATTAATGAATTTTTCATAAAATAAAGACATTATACAATATAAAAATGAAGAATTTATTGAAAATAAA
CTGCCAGAGAGAAAAAGTATGCAACACTCCCGCCGAGAGTGTTTGAAATGGTGTACGGTACATTTTCGTG
CTAGGAGTTAGATGTGCAGGCAGCAACGAGAGGGGGAGAGATTTTTTTGGGCCTTGTGAAATTAACGTGA
GTTTTCTGGTCATCTGACTAATCATGTTGGTTTTTTGTTGGTTTATTTTGTTTTTATCTTTGTTTTTATC
CAGATTAGGAAATTTAAATTTTATGAATTTATAATGAGGTCAAACATTCAGTCCCAGCGTTTTTCCTGTT
CTCACTGTTTAGTCGAATTTTTATTTTAGGCTTTCAACAAATGTTCTAACTGTCTTATTTGTGACCTCAC
TTTTTATATTTTTTTAATTTTTAAAAATATTAGAAGTTTCTAGGATAATTTTTTCGACTTTTATTCTCTC
TACCGTCCGCACTCTTCTTACTTTTAAATTAAATTGTTTTTTTTTCAGTTGGGAAACACTTTGCTCACTC
CGTAGCAGCCATGGCAAGTTTGTACAAAAAAGCAGGCTCGCCAAAGGTAAGTTTATCTAAAAAGTTTTTC
ATTCAAAATGTGTAAAAATTCATTTAAAATAACCCAAAAATCATTAATCCTCGATATTTTCAGAAGAAGC
GTAAGGTCGTTTCCAAGGGAGAGGAGGTATTTTCCTGCATTTTTCAACTGGGAAAATGAAAGAAAATCGA
TAATTTCAGGACAACATGGCCGTCATCAAGGAGTTCATGCGTTTCAAGGTCCGTATGGAGGGATCCATGA
ACGGACACGAGTTCGAGATCGAAGGAGAGGGTGAGGGCCGTCCATACGAGGGAACCCAAACCGCCAAGCT
CAAGGTAAGTTTTCTAGAGACCTTTACTAACTAACTAGGTCTCATAGATTTTCAGGTCACCAAGGGAGGA
CCACTCCCATTCGCCTGGGACATCCTCTCCCCACAATTCATGTACGGATCCAAGGCCTACGTCAAGCACC
CAGCCGACATCCCAGACTACAAGAAGCTCTCCTTCCCAGGTAAGTTATGTAGAGACCTTTACTAACTAAC
TAGGTCTCAAACATTTTCAGAGGGATTCAAGTGGGAGCGTGTCATGAACTTCGAGGACGGAGGACTCGTC
ACCGTCACCCAAGACTCCTCCCTCCAAGACGGAACCCTCATCTACAAGGTCAAGATGCGTGGAACCAACT
TCCCACCAGGTAAGTTCTTTAGAGACCTTTACTAACTAACTAGGTCTCAGTAATTTTCAGACGGACCAGT
CATGCAAAAGAAGACCATGGGATGGGAGGCCTCCACCGAGCGCCTCTACCCACGTGACGGAGTCCTCAAG
GGAGAGATCCACCAAGCCCTCAAGCTCAAGGTAAGTTCATAAGAGACCTTTACTAACTAACTAGGTCTCA
GAATTTTTCAGGACGGAGGACACTACCTCGTCGAGTTCAAGACCATCTACATGGCCAAGAAGCCAGTCCA
ACTCCCAGGATACTACTACGTCGACACCAAGCTCGACATCACCTCCCACAACGAGGACTACACCATCGTC
GAGCAATACGAGCGTTCCGAGGGACGTCACCACCTCTTCCTCGGACACGGAACCGGATCCACCGGATCCG
GATCCTCCGGAACCGCCTCCTCCGAGGACAACAACATGGCCGTCATCAAGGTAAGTTTTCTAGAGACCTT
TACTAACTAACTAGGTCTCATAGATTTTCAGGAGTTCATGCGTTTCAAGGTCCGTATGGAGGGATCCATG
AACGGACACGAGTTCGAGATCGAGGGAGAAGGCGAAGGACGTCCATACGAGGGAACCCAAACCGCCAAGC
TCAAGGTCACCAAGGTAAGTTATGTAGAGACCTTTACTAACTAACTAGGTCTCAAACATTTTCAGGGAGG
ACCACTCCCATTCGCCTGGGACATCCTCTCCCCACAATTCATGTACGGATCCAAGGCCTACGTCAAGCAC
CCAGCCGACATCCCAGACTACAAGGTAAGTTCTTTAGAGACCTTTACTAACTAACTAGGTCTCAGTAATT
TTCAGAAGCTCTCCTTCCCAGAGGGATTCAAGTGGGAGCGTGTCATGAACTTCGAGGACGGAGGACTCGT
CACCGTCACCCAAGACTCCTCCCTCCAAGACGGAACCCTCATATACAAAGTCAAGGTAAGTTCATAAGAG
ACCTTTACTAACTAACTAGGTCTCAGAATTTTTCAGATGCGTGGAACCAACTTCCCACCAGACGGACCAG
TCATGCAAAAGAAGACCATGGGATGGGAGGCCTCCACCGAGCGCCTCTACCCACGTGACGGAGTCCTCAA
GGGAGAGATCCACCAAGCCCTCAAGCTCAAGGTAAGTTTTCTAGAGACCTTTACTAACTAACTAGGTCTC
ATAGATTTTCAGGACGGAGGACACTACCTCGTCGAGTTCAAGACCATCTACATGGCCAAGAAGCCAGTCC
AACTCCCAGGATACTACTACGTCGACACCAAGCTCGACATCACCTCCCACAACGAGGACTACACCATCGT
CGAGCAATACGAGCGTTCCGAGGGACGTCACCACCTCTTCCTCGGAATGGACGAGCTCTACAAGTCCCGT
CGTCGTAAGGCCAACCCAACCAAGCTCTCCGAGAACGCCAAGAAGCTCGCCAAGGAGGTCGAGAACAACC
CAGCTTTCTTGTACAAAGTGGGATAAATGCAAAATCCTTTCAAGCATTCCCTTCTTCTCTATCACTCTTC
TTTCTTTTTGTCAAAAAATTCTCTCGCTAATTTATTTGCTTTTTTAATGTTATTATTTTATGACTTTTTA
TAGTCACTGAAAAGTTTGCATCTGAGTGAAGTGAATGCTATCAAAATGTGATTCTGTCTGATGTACTTTC
ACAATCTCTCTTCAATTCCATTTTGAAGTGCTTTAAACCCGAAAGGTTGAGAAAAATGCGAGCGCTCAAA
TATTTGTATTGTGTTCGTTGAGTGACCCAACAAAAAGAGGAAACTTTATTGTGCCGCCAAGAAAAAAGTC
TCACAACTTTATTATACATAGTTGATAATTCACTGGCCGTCGTTTTACACTCGAGACGTACGGTGCGCGC
GATGCATTCGAAGATCTGCCCACTAGTGAGTCGTATTATAAGTGCAAGTAAGATCAGTGTTTGTTTCGAT
ATCAGTCTGTTTCGTAACGGTCTTCTGTATAACTACAAAAAAGAATAAAAAACCGTATCACAACTGAGAA
AAAAGACAAAACTTATTGAACAGTGTTCCTTTCAAAAAATTATTTTGTAAAAAATCGAGTTTTTCTCCAA
AATAACGCACGCAATCAAAAACAAGAAAACTAACGTGTTCTCCTGGGCGTGGAACTCCTTATCAAGATTA
CCATTATTGTCTGTCAGAATTGATATTTCAATTATTTCATATCTAGACAAACCCGGGTGTCTTGCATTTA
TTAGTACTGTGAGTTTACATACAAACGAGGCTTACTCAGATAACATAGAGTCACCTCTAATTAGCAAAAA
CCCATTTCTAATTAGCTATTTCGACCAGTTCTAAAGTCACCGTAATTAGAAATGGTTTTTGTAGCTTTTC
TAATTAGAAATGACCCCGAGATAAGTGAAATATGGCATTTTCTGGGTTTTCTAGTAAGAAATGATCCCGC
ACGTAGTGATTCCGCGTTACAAGCCAAATTCAAATTAAAAAAGTATATTACACAATTCAAGTTACATTAT
TTTCAGGAAACAATGGCGAAGAGCAAAGCAGAGATTCAAAAGGAGGAAAGAGACAACAGATATGAACGAA
GACTTCTTGAAAAGAGAAAGAGACATGAGGTGAGTAACCATGATAATAAATAATCAAGTAAGGGCTATAG
ATTTATAAATTCTGGAGTTAACAGTTTCGAAAAAAAGTAGTTTTCATATGTGCGAAGGAATATCAAAAAT
AGGGGAATAGCCTAAACGAGTGAGAAAATTAAATGTTTGTTATTTTTTCAAAAATGTCTGCAGGGCCGTT
ATCCTTTCAAATGCACTCTATCAAACATAGATCATATCCATCATATCTTATCCAGAATTTATATCATATC
CAAGATTGAGAGCGTTTCAAGGAAAATCTCAAACAACCATACAATTTTGTAGATCGACAACAAGGCCTCC
ACTTCTTCATCGATGGCCTCTGCAGCACCTGCACCACCAAGTTTGTATTTTTCATATTAATATAAAGTGA
GCCACGCATAGTCGTTTTTAGGATTTTTGCCAGATCGATGTCGCGCAAACAGACTGTTTTTTTTTCTTTG
AAAGCCGTGCGTGACATGGGCCACGGATTGTAACGCCGCGCTGGATGGATAAAAATTTATTCAGTTTTTT
AGCCTTTACAAAATATGGTTCGACTACTTTCTTTATTTTTACATTTTTATAGGTGCTCATTGAGCTGAGA
TATTTTGGGTATAATCGGAAAATCGCTGATTTTGGTCATTTTTCTGCACTAAAGATTACACAAAAAGTTC
AGTATTTAGATTCATTGTTGAAAATTGGGGATGATCTACAGATACATATCGCCGTGTTCAAAAACACACG
TGACGTCGTGACTGGGAAAACCCTGGCGTTACCCAACTTAATCGCCTTGCAGCACATCCCCCTTTCGCCA
GCTGGCGTAATAGCGAAGAGGCCCGCACCGATCGCCCTTCCCAACAGTTGCGCAGCCTGAATGGCGAATG
GCGCCTGATGCGGTATTTTCTCCTTACGCATCTGTGCGGTATTTCACACCGCATATGGTGCACTCTCAGT
ACAATCTGCTCTGATGCCGCATAGTTAAGCCAGCCCCGACACCCGCCAACACCCGCTGACGCGCCCTGAC
GGGCTTGTCTGCTCCCGGCATCCGCTTACAGACAAGCTGTGACCGTCTCCGGGAGCTGCATGTGTCAGAG
GTTTTCACCGTCATCACCGAAACGCGCGAGACGAAAGGGCCTCGTGATACGCCTATTTTTATAGGTTAAT
GTCATGATAATAATGGTTTCTTAGACGTCAGGTGGCACTTTTCGGGGAAATGTGCGCGGAACCCCTATTT
GTTTATTTTTCTAAATACATTCAAATATGTATCCGCTCATGAGACAATAACCCTGATAAATGCTTCAATA
ATATTGAAAAAGGAAGAGTATGAGTATTCAACATTTCCGTGTCGCCCTTATTCCCTTTTTTGCGGCATTT
TGCCTTCCTGTTTTTGCTCACCCAGAAACGCTGGTGAAAGTAAAAGATGCTGAAGATCAGTTGGGTGCAC
GAGTGGGTTACATCGAACTGGATCTCAACAGCGGTAAGATCCTTGAGAGTTTTCGCCCCGAAGAACGTTT
TCCAATGATGAGCACTTTTAAAGTTCTGCTATGTGGCGCGGTATTATCCCGTATTGACGCCGGGCAAGAG
CAACTCGGTCGCCGCATACACTATTCTCAGAATGACTTGGTTGAGTACTCACCAGTCACAGAAAAGCATC
TTACGGATGGCATGACAGTAAGAGAATTATGCAGTGCTGCCATAACCATGAGTGATAACACTGCGGCCAA
CTTACTTCTGACAACGATCGGAGGACCGAAGGAGCTAACCGCTTTTTTGCACAACATGGGGGATCATGTA
ACTCGCCTTGATCGTTGGGAACCGGAGCTGAATGAAGCCATACCAAACGACGAGCGTGACACCACGATGC
CTGTAGCAATGGCAACAACGTTGCGCAAACTATTAACTGGCGAACTACTTACTCTAGCTTCCCGGCAACA
ATTAATAGACTGGATGGAGGCGGATAAAGTTGCAGGACCACTTCTGCGCTCGGCCCTTCCGGCTGGCTGG
TTTATTGCTGATAAATCTGGAGCCGGTGAGCGTGGGTCTCGCGGTATCATTGCAGCACTGGGGCCAGATG
GTAAGCCCTCCCGTATCGTAGTTATCTACACGACGGGGAGTCAGGCAACTATGGATGAACGAAATAGACA
GATCGCTGAGATAGGTGCCTCACTGATTAAGCATTGGTAACTGTCAGACCAAGTTTACTCATATATACTT
TAGATTGATTTAAAACTTCATTTTTAATTTAAAAGGATCTAGGTGAAGATCCTTTTTGATAATCTCATGA
CCAAAATCCCTTAACGTGAGTTTTCGTTCCACTGAGCGTCAGACCCCGTAGAAAAGATCAAAGGATCTTC
TTGAGATCCTTTTTTTCTGCGCGTAATCTGCTGCTTGCAAACAAAAAAACCACCGCTACCAGCGGTGGTT
TGTTTGCCGGATCAAGAGCTACCAACTCTTTTTCCGAAGGTAACTGGCTTCAGCAGAGCGCAGATACCAA
ATACTGTCCTTCTAGTGTAGCCGTAGTTAGGCCACCACTTCAAGAACTCTGTAGCACCGCCTACATACCT
CGCTCTGCTAATCCTGTTACCAGTGGCTGCTGCCAGTGGCGATAAGTCGTGTCTTACCGGGTTGGACTCA
AGACGATAGTTACCGGATAAGGCGCAGCGGTCGGGCTGAACGGGGGGTTCGTGCACACAGCCCAGCTTGG
AGCGAACGACCTACACCGAACTGAGATACCTACAGCGTGAGCTATGAGAAAGCGCCACGCTTCCCGAAGG
GAGAAAGGCGGACAGGTATCCGGTAAGCGGCAGGGTCGGAACAGGAGAGCGCACGAGGGAGCTTCCAGGG
GGAAACGCCTGGTATCTTTATAGTCCTGTCGGGTTTCGCCACCTCTGACTTGAGCGTCGATTTTTGTGAT
GCTCGTCAGGGGGGCGGAGCCTATGGAAAAACGCCAGCAACGCGGCCTTTTTACGGTTCCTGGTCTTTTG
CTGGCCTTTTGCTCACATGTTCTTTCCTGCGTTATCCCCTGATTCTGTGGATAACCGTATTACCGCCTTT
GAGTGAGCTGATACCAGCGGATAACAATTTCACA
