>Addgene plasmid #84830 | pCFJ1955 | addgene partial sequence | sequence record 167975 | pSA-F 5'-ccttccccttctcatgttca-3'
CCCCCTTGTTTCTATATTTTTTCGCTGTCCTGTCACACTCGCTAAAAACACTAATCACACGGAAATCTGT
TTTCAATAAAAACTCCAACTTTAACTCATTTTCAATTTCAACTGAAAGATTTTTTCATTAGAGAATGTCT
AGAACTAGGCCCGGGCTACGTAATACGACTCACTTAAGGCCTTGACTAGAGGGTACCAGAGCTCACCTAG
GCAGGAACAGCTATGACCATGATTACGCCAAGCTATCAACTTTGTATAGAAAAGTTGGCACCTTTGGTCT
TTTATTGTCAACTTCCATTGGTTCTTCCATTGTTTCTGTTAAATTAATGAATTTTTCATAAAATAAAGAC
ATTATACAATATAAAAATGAAGAATTTATTGAAAATAAACTGCCAGAGAGAAAAAGTATGCAACACTCCC
GCCGAGAGTGTTTGAAATGGTGTACGGTACATTTTCGTGCTAGGAGTTAGATGTGCAGGCAGCAACGAGA
GGGGGAGAGATTTTTTTGGGCCTTGTGAAATTAACGTGAGTTTTCTGGTCATCTGACTAATCATGTTGGT
TTTTTGTTGGTTTATTTTGTTTTTATCTTTGTTTTTATCCAGATTAGGAAATTTAAATTTTATGAATTTA
TAATGAGGTCAAACATTCAGTCCCAGCGTTTTTCCTGTTCTCACTGTTTAGTCGAATTTTTATTTTAGGC
TTTCAACAAATGTTCTAACTGTCTTATTTGTGACCTCACTTTTTATATTTTTTTAATTTTTAAAAATATT
AGAAGTTTCTAGGATAATTTTTTCGACTTTTATTCTCTCTACCGTCCGCACTCTTCTTACTTTTAAATTA
AATTGTTTTTTTTTCAGTTGGGAAACACTTTGCTCACTCCGTAGCAGCCATGGCAAGTTTGTACAAAAAA
GCAGGCTCGCCAAAGGTAAGTTTATCTAAAAAGTTTTTCATTCAAAATGTGTAAAAATTCATTTAAAATA
ACCCAAAAATCATTAATCCTCGATATTTTCAGAAGAAGCGTAAGGTCGTTTCCA
