>Addgene plasmid #84830 | pCFJ1955 | addgene partial sequence | sequence record 167977 | M13-F20 5'-TGTAAAACGACGGCCAGT-3'
TAATAAAGTTGTGAGACTTTTTTCTTGGCGGCACAATAAAGTTTCCTCTTTTTGTTGGGTCACTCAACGA
ACACAATACAAATATTTGAGCGCTCGCATTTTTCTCAACCTTTCGGGTTTAAAGCACTTCAAAATGGAAT
TGAAGAGAGATTGTGAAAGTACATCAGACAGAATCACATTTTGATAGCATTCACTTCACTCAGATGCAAA
CTTTTCAGTGACTATAAAAAGTCATAAAATAATAACATTAAAAAAGCAAATAAATTAGCGAGAGAATTTT
TTGACAAAAAGAAAGAAGAGTGATAGAGAAGAAGGGAATGCTTGAAAGGATTTTGCATTTATCCCACTTT
GTACAAGAAAGCTGGGTTGTTCTCGACCTCCTTGGCGAGCTTCTTGGCGTTCTCGGAGAGCTTGGTTGGG
TTGGCCTTACGACGACGGGACTTGTAGAGCTCGTCCATTCCGAGGAAGAGGTGGTGACGTCCCTCGGAAC
GCTCGTATTGCTCGACGATGGTGTAGTCCTCGTTGTGGGAGGTGATGTCGAGCTTGGTGTCGACGTAGTA
GTATCCTGGGAGTTGGACTGGCTTCTTGGCCATGTAGATGGTCTTGAACTCGACGAGGTAGTGTCCTCCG
TCCTGAAAATCTATGAGACCTAGTTAGTTAGTAAAGGTCTCTAGAAAACTTACCTTGAGCTTGAGGGCTT
GGTGGATCTCTCCCTTGAGGACTCCGTCACGTGGGTAGAGGCGCTCGGTGGAGGCCTCCCATCCCATGGT
CTTCTTTTGCATGACTGGTCCGTCTGGTGGGAAGTTGGTTCCACGCATCTGAAAAATTCTGAGACCTAGT
TAGTTAGTAAAGGTCTCTTATGAACTTACCTTGACTTTGTATATGAGGGTTCCGTCTTGGAGGGAGGAGT
CTTGGGTGACGGTGACGAGTCCTCCGTCCTCGAAGTTCATGACACGCTCCCACTTGAATCCCTCTGGGAA
GGAGAGCTTCTGAAAATTACTGAGAC
